Addgene plasmid #82083: pDONR223_CHUK_WT
Purpose: Gateway Donor vector containing CHUK , part of the Target Accelerator Plasmid Collection.
Depositing lab: Jesse Boehm & William Hahn & David Root. Depositing organization: Broad Institute. Publication: Systematic Functional Interrogation of Rare Cancer Variants Identifies Oncogenic Alleles. Kim E, Ilic N, Shrestha Y, Zou L, Kamburov A, Zhu C, Yang X, Lubonja R, Tran N, Nguyen C, Lawrence MS, Piccioni F, Bagul M, Doench JG, Chouinard CR, Wu X, Hogstrom L, Natoli T, Tamayo P, Horn H, Corsello SM, Lage K, Root DE, Subramanian A, Golub TR, Getz G, Boehm JS, Hahn WC. Cancer Discov. 2016 Jul;6(7):714-26. doi: 10.1158/2159-8290.CD-16-0160. Epub 2016 May 4. PubMed 27147599.
Backbone
  Vector backbone: pDONR223
  Backbone manufacturer: Invitrogen
  Backbone size w/o insert (bp): 2790
  Vector type: Gateway Entry vector
Growth in bacteria
  Bacterial resistance: Spectinomycin, 50 μg/mL
  Growth temperature: 37°C
  Growth strain: DH5alpha
  Copy number: High Copy
Gene/Insert
  Gene/Insert name: CHUK (alt name: NM_001278.4)
  Species: H. sapiens (human)
  Mutation: V268I
  Entrez Gene: CHUK (a.k.a. BPS2, IKBKA, IKK-1, IKK-alpha, IKK1, IKKA, NFKBIKA, TCF16)
  Promoter: None
  Cloning method: Gateway Cloning
  Sequencing primers: 5′ M13pUC-fwd; 3′ M13-Rev
Terms and licenses: Academic/Nonprofit Terms; Industry Terms: Not Available to Industry
Depositor comments: Closed state: stop codon immediately follows insert Supporting reference: Systematic morphological profiling of human gene and allele function via Cell Painting. Rohban MH, et al. Elife. 2017, Mar 18;6. pii: e24060. PubMed PMID 28315521
How to cite: pDONR223_CHUK_WT was a gift from Jesse Boehm & William Hahn & David Root (Addgene plasmid # 82083 ; http://n2t.net/addgene:82083 ; RRID:Addgene_82083)
