[The description below was written by a language model from this plasmid's Addgene catalogue record and pLannotate feature annotations shown in this document.]
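Description:
pDONR223_CHUK_WT is a Gateway entry clone built on the Invitrogen pDONR223 backbone, carrying the open reading frame of human CHUK (also known as IKK-alpha or IKK1). CHUK is a serine kinase of the IKK complex that phosphorylates inhibitors of NF-kappa-B and so promotes their ubiquitination and degradation. The plasmid is propagated in E. coli from a high-copy ColE1/pUC-type origin. It is selected with spectinomycin through the aadA (SmR) aminoglycoside adenylyltransferase gene, which lies downstream of a fragment of the class 1 integron Pc promoter. The sequenced record is about 5 kb, consistent with a roughly 2.2 kb CHUK coding sequence in the 2.8 kb backbone.

The CHUK ORF is flanked on both sides by attL recombination sites. The automated annotation labels both as attL3, but they serve as the pair of attL sites used in an LR Clonase reaction to move the insert into attR-containing destination vectors. The record lists no promoter for the insert, so the clone is a shuttle and archival form rather than an expression construct. rrnB T1 and T2 terminators sit upstream of the cassette and insulate it from read-through transcription. A T7 promoter lies just outside the downstream att site, pointing back toward the insert. The clone is in the "closed" configuration, with a stop codon directly after the ORF, so C-terminal fusion tags from destination vectors would not be translated.

Although it is named as the wild-type allele, the record lists a V268I change relative to the reference transcript. The short lacI, lacZα and GmR fragments annotated are backbone remnants. The plasmid belongs to the Target Accelerator Plasmid Collection, which was assembled for systematic functional testing of cancer genes and variant alleles, where it would presumably serve as the reference clone.
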