Features (pLannotate 1.2.2; 12 found; start..end, strand, type, name):
    121..213     +  CDS            lacI (fragment): lac repressor; lacI; The lac repressor binds to the lac operator to inhibit transcription in E. coli. This inhibition can be relieved by adding lactose or isopropyl-β-D-thiogalactopyranoside (IPTG).
    268..295     -  terminator     rrnB T2 terminator: transcription terminator T2 from the E. coli rrnB gene
    427..470     +  terminator     rrnB T1 terminator: Escherichia coli rrnB; transcription terminator T1 from the E. coli rrnB gene
    517..553     -  CDS            lacZα (fragment): LacZα fragment of β-galactosidase; lacZ fragment
    570..665     +  protein_bind   attL3: mutant version of attL; recombination site for the Gateway® LR reaction LR Clonase™
    671..2905    +  CDS            CHUK: IKKA_HUMAN - Also known as IKKA, TCF16. Experimental evidence at protein level: Swiss-Prot protein existence level 1. Serine kinase that plays an essential role in the NF-kappa-B signaling pathway which is activated by multiple stimuli such as inflammatory cytokines, bacterial or viral products, DNA damages or other cellular stresses. Acts as part of the canonical IKK complex in the conventional pathway of NF-kappa-B activation and phosphorylates inhibitors of NF-kappa-B on serine residues. These modifications allow polyubiquitination of the inhibitors and subsequent degradation by the proteas
   2913..3008    -  protein_bind   attL3: mutant version of attL; recombination site for the Gateway® LR reaction LR Clonase™
   3027..3045    -  promoter       T7 promoter: promoter for bacteriophage T7 RNA polymerase
   3235..3258    +  promoter       Pc promoter (fragment): intI1 (promoter lies within the coding sequence); class 1 integron promoter
   3434..3490    +  CDS            GmR (fragment): gentamycin acetyltransferase; aacC1; confers resistance to gentamycin
   3497..4288    +  CDS            SmR: aminoglycoside adenylyltransferase (Murphy, 1985); aadA; confers resistance to spectinomycin and streptomycin
   4381..4969    +  rep_origin     ori: high-copy-number ColE1/pMB1/pBR322/pUC origin of replication
>Addgene plasmid #82083 | pDONR223_CHUK_WT | addgene full sequence | sequence record 163907 | Addgene NGS Result
CTTTCCTGCGTTATCCCCTGATTCTGTGGATAACCGTATTACCGCCTTTGAGTGAGCTGATACCGCTCGC
CGCAGCCGAACGACCGAGCGCAGCGAGTCAGTGAGCGAGGAAGCGGAAGAGCGCCCAATACGCAAACCGC
CTCTCCCCGCGCGTTGGCCGATTCATTAATGCAGCTGGCACGACAGGTTTCCCGACTGGAAAGCGGGCAG
TGAGCGCAACGCAATTAATACGCGTACCGCTAGCCAGGAAGAGTTTGTAGAAACGCAAAAAGGCCATCCG
TCAGGATGGCCTTCTGCTTAGTTTGATGCCTGGCAGTTTATGGCGGGCGTCCTGCCCGCCACCCTCCGGG
CCGTTGCTTCACAACGTTCAAATCCGCTCCCGGCGGATTTGTCCTACTCAGGAGAGCGTTCACCGACAAA
CAACAGATAAAACGAAAGGCCCAGTCTTCCGACTGAGCCTTTCGTTTTATTTGATGCCTGGCAGTTCCCT
ACTCTCGCGTTAACGCTAGCATGGATGTTTTCCCAGTCACGACGTTGTAAAACGACGGCCAGTCTTAAGC
TCGGGCCCCAAATAATGATTTTATTTTGACTGATAGTGACCTGTTCGTTGCAACAAATTGATGAGCAATG
CTTTTTTATAATGCCAACTTTGTACAAAAAAGTTGGCACCATGGAGCGGCCCCCGGGGCTGCGGCCGGGC
GCGGGCGGGCCCTGGGAGATGCGGGAGCGGCTGGGCACCGGCGGCTTCGGGAACGTCTGTCTGTACCAGC
ATCGGGAACTTGATCTCAAAATAGCAATTAAGTCTTGTCGCCTAGAGCTAAGTACCAAAAACAGAGAACG
ATGGTGCCATGAAATCCAGATTATGAAGAAGTTGAACCATGCCAATGTTGTAAAGGCCTGTGATGTTCCT
GAAGAATTGAATATTTTGATTCATGATGTGCCTCTTCTAGCAATGGAATACTGTTCTGGAGGAGATCTCC
GAAAGCTGCTCAACAAACCAGAAAATTGTTGTGGACTTAAAGAAAGCCAGATACTTTCTTTACTAAGTGA
TATAGGGTCTGGGATTCGATATTTGCATGAAAACAAAATTATACATCGAGATCTAAAACCTGAAAACATA
GTTCTTCAGGATGTTGGTGGAAAGATAATACATAAAATAATTGATCTGGGATATGCCAAAGATGTTGATC
AAGGAAGTCTGTGTACATCTTTTGTGGGAACACTGCAGTATCTGGCCCCAGAGCTCTTTGAGAATAAGCC
TTACACAGCCACTGTTGATTATTGGAGCTTTGGGACCATGGTATTTGAATGTATTGCTGGATATAGGCCT
TTTTTGCATCATCTGCAGCCATTTACCTGGCATGAGAAGATTAAGAAGAAGGATCCAAAGTGTATATTTG
CATGTGAAGAGATGTCAGGAGAAGTTCGGTTTAGTAGCCATTTACCTCAACCAAATAGCCTTTGTAGTTT
AATAGTAGAACCCATGGAAAACTGGCTACAGTTGATGTTGAATTGGGACCCTCAGCAGAGAGGAGGACCT
GTTGACCTTACTTTGAAGCAGCCAAGATGTTTTGTATTAATGGATCACATTTTGAATTTGAAGATAGTAC
ACATCCTAAATATGACTTCTGCAAAGATAATTTCTTTTCTGTTACCACCTGATGAAAGTCTTCATTCACT
ACAGTCTCGTATTGAGCGTGAAACTGGAATAAATACTGGTTCTCAAGAACTTCTTTCAGAGACAGGAATT
TCTCTGGATCCTCGGAAACCAGCCTCTCAATGTGTTCTAGATGGAGTTAGAGGCTGTGATAGCTATATGG
TTTATTTGTTTGATAAAAGTAAAACTGTATATGAAGGGCCATTTGCTTCCAGAAGTTTATCTGATTGTGT
AAATTATATTGTACAGGACAGCAAAATACAGCTTCCAATTATACAGCTGCGTAAAGTGTGGGCTGAAGCA
GTGCACTATGTGTCTGGACTAAAAGAAGACTATAGCAGGCTCTTTCAGGGACAAAGGGCAGCAATGTTAA
GTCTTCTTAGATATAATGCTAACTTAACAAAAATGAAGAACACTTTGATCTCAGCATCACAACAACTGAA
AGCTAAATTGGAGTTTTTTCACAAAAGCATTCAGCTTGACTTGGAGAGATACAGCGAGCAGATGACGTAT
GGGATATCTTCAGAAAAAATGCTAAAAGCATGGAAAGAAATGGAAGAAAAGGCCATCCACTATGCTGAGG
TTGGTGTCATTGGATACCTGGAGGATCAGATTATGTCTTTGCATGCTGAAATCATGGAGCTACAGAAGAG
CCCCTATGGAAGACGTCAGGGAGACTTGATGGAATCTCTGGAACAGCGTGCCATTGATCTATATAAGCAG
TTAAAACACAGACCTTCAGATCACTCCTACAGTGACAGCACAGAGATGGTGAAAATCATTGTGCACACTG
TGCAGAGTCAGGACCGTGTGCTCAAGGAGCTGTTTGGTCATTTGAGCAAGTTGTTGGGCTGTAAGCAGAA
GATTATTGATCTACTCCCTAAGGTGGAAGTGGCCCTCAGTAATATCAAAGAAGCTGACAATACTGTCATG
TTCATGCAGGGAAAAAGGCAGAAAGAAATATGGCATCTCCTTAAAATTGCCTGTACACAGAGTTCTGCCC
GGTCCCTTGTAGGATCCAGTCTAGAAGGTGCAGTAACCCCTCAGACATCAGCATGGCTGCCCCCGACTTC
AGCAGAACATGATCATTCTCTGTCATGTGTGGTAACTCCTCAAGATGGGGAGACTTCAGCACAAATGATA
GAAGAAAATTTGAACTGCCTTGGCCATTTAAGCACTATTATTCATGAGGCAAATGAGGAACAGGGCAATA
GTATGATGAATCTTGATTGGAGTTGGTTAACAGAATGATTGCCAACTTTCTTGTACAAAGTTGGCATTAT
AAGAAAGCATTGCTTATCAATTTGTTGCAACGAACAGGTCACTATCAGTCAAAATAAAATCATTATTTGC
CATCCAGCTGATATCCCCTATAGTGAGTCGTATTACATGGTCATAGCTGTTTCCTGGCAGCTCTGGCCCG
TGTCTCAAAATCTCTGATGTTACATTGCACAAGATAAAAATATATCATCATGCCTCCTCTAGACCAGCCA
GGACAGAAATGCCTCGACTTCGCTGCTACCCAAGGTTGCCGGGTGACGCACACCGTGGAAACGGATGAAG
GCACGAACCCAGTGGACATAAGCCTGTTCGGTTCGTAAGCTGTAATGCAAGTAGCGTATGCGCTCACGCA
ACTGGTCCAGAACCTTGACCGAACGCAGCGGTGGTAACGGCGCAGTGGCGGTTTTCATGGCTTGTTATGA
CTGTTTTTTTGGGGTACAGTCTATGCCTCGGGCATCCAAGCAGCAAGCGCGTTACGCCGTGGGTCGATGT
TTGATGTTATGGAGCAGCAACGATGTTACGCAGCAGGGCAGTCGCCCTAAAACAAAGTTAAACATTATGA
GGGAAGCGGTGATCGCCGAAGTATCGACTCAACTATCAGAGGTAGTTGGCGTCATCGAGCGCCATCTCGA
ACCGACGTTGCTGGCCGTACATTTGTACGGCTCCGCAGTGGATGGCGGCCTGAAGCCACACAGTGATATT
GATTTGCTGGTTACGGTGACCGTAAGGCTTGATGAAACAACGCGGCGAGCTTTGATCAACGACCTTTTGG
AAACTTCGGCTTCCCCTGGAGAGAGCGAGATTCTCCGCGCTGTAGAAGTCACCATTGTTGTGCACGACGA
CATCATTCCGTGGCGTTATCCAGCTAAGCGCGAACTGCAATTTGGAGAATGGCAGCGCAATGACATTCTT
GCAGGTATCTTCGAGCCAGCCACGATCGACATTGATCTGGCTATCTTGCTGACAAAAGCAAGAGAACATA
GCGTTGCCTTGGTAGGTCCAGCGGCGGAGGAACTCTTTGATCCGGTTCCTGAACAGGATCTATTTGAGGC
GCTAAATGAAACCTTAACGCTATGGAACTCGCCGCCCGACTGGGCTGGCGATGAGCGAAATGTAGTGCTT
ACGTTGTCCCGCATTTGGTACAGCGCAGTAACCGGCAAAATCGCGCCGAAGGATGTCGCTGCCGACTGGG
CAATGGAGCGCCTGCCGGCCCAGTATCAGCCCGTCATACTTGAAGCTAGACAGGCTTATCTTGGACAAGA
AGAAGATCGCTTGGCCTCGCGCGCAGATCAGTTGGAAGAATTTGTCCACTACGTGAAAGGCGAGATCACC
AAGGTAGTCGGCAAATAACCCTCGAGCCACCCATGACCAAAATCCCTTAACGTGAGTTACGCGTCGTTCC
ACTGAGCGTCAGACCCCGTAGAAAAGATCAAAGGATCTTCTTGAGATCCTTTTTTTCTGCGCGTAATCTG
CTGCTTGCAAACAAAAAAACCACCGCTACCAGCGGTGGTTTGTTTGCCGGATCAAGAGCTACCAACTCTT
TTTCCGAAGGTAACTGGCTTCAGCAGAGCGCAGATACCAAATACTGTTCTTCTAGTGTAGCCGTAGTTAG
GCCACCACTTCAAGAACTCTGTAGCACCGCCTACATACCTCGCTCTGCTAATCCTGTTACCAGTGGCTGC
TGCCAGTGGCGATAAGTCGTGTCTTACCGGGTTGGACTCAAGACGATAGTTACCGGATAAGGCGCAGCGG
TCGGGCTGAACGGGGGGTTCGTGCACACAGCCCAGCTTGGAGCGAACGACCTACACCGAACTGAGATACC
TACAGCGTGAGCTATGAGAAAGCGCCACGCTTCCCGAAGGGAGAAAGGCGGACAGGTATCCGGTAAGCGG
CAGGGTCGGAACAGGAGAGCGCACGAGGGAGCTTCCAGGGGGAAACGCCTGGTATCTTTATAGTCCTGTC
GGGTTTCGCCACCTCTGACTTGAGCGTCGATTTTTGTGATGCTCGTCAGGGGGGCGGAGCCTATGGAAAA
ACGCCAGCAACGCGGCCTTTTTACGGTTCCTGGCCTTTTGCTGGCCTTTTGCTCACATGTT
