>Addgene plasmid #82083 | pDONR223_CHUK_WT | depositor partial sequence | sequence record 155454 | Insert sequence
ATGGAGCGGCCCCCGGGGCTGCGGCCGGGCGCGGGCGGGCCCTGGGAGATGCGGGAGCGGCTGGGCACCG
GCGGCTTCGGGAACGTCTGTCTGTACCAGCATCGGGAACTTGATCTCAAAATAGCAATTAAGTCTTGTCG
CCTAGAGCTAAGTACCAAAAACAGAGAACGATGGTGCCATGAAATCCAGATTATGAAGAAGTTGAACCAT
GCCAATGTTGTAAAGGCCTGTGATGTTCCTGAAGAATTGAATATTTTGATTCATGATGTGCCTCTTCTAG
CAATGGAATACTGTTCTGGAGGAGATCTCCGAAAGCTGCTCAACAAACCAGAAAATTGTTGTGGACTTAA
AGAAAGCCAGATACTTTCTTTACTAAGTGATATAGGGTCTGGGATTCGATATTTGCATGAAAACAAAATT
ATACATCGAGATCTAAAACCTGAAAACATAGTTCTTCAGGATGTTGGTGGAAAGATAATACATAAAATAA
TTGATCTGGGATATGCCAAAGATGTTGATCAAGGAAGTCTGTGTACATCTTTTGTGGGAACACTGCAGTA
TCTGGCCCCAGAGCTCTTTGAGAATAAGCCTTACACAGCCACTGTTGATTATTGGAGCTTTGGGACCATG
GTATTTGAATGTATTGCTGGATATAGGCCTTTTTTGCATCATCTGCAGCCATTTACCTGGCATGAGAAGA
TTAAGAAGAAGGATCCAAAGTGTATATTTGCATGTGAAGAGATGTCAGGAGAAGTTCGGTTTAGTAGCCA
TTTACCTCAACCAAATAGCCTTTGTAGTTTAGTAGTAGAACCCATGGAAAACTGGCTACAGTTGATGTTG
AATTGGGACCCTCAGCAGAGAGGAGGACCTGTTGACCTTACTTTGAAGCAGCCAAGATGTTTTGTATTAA
TGGATCACATTTTGAATTTGAAGATAGTACACATCCTAAATATGACTTCTGCAAAGATAATTTCTTTTCT
GTTACCACCTGATGAAAGTCTTCATTCACTACAGTCTCGTATTGAGCGTGAAACTGGAATAAATACTGGT
TCTCAAGAACTTCTTTCAGAGACAGGAATTTCTCTGGATCCTCGGAAACCAGCCTCTCAATGTGTTCTAG
ATGGAGTTAGAGGCTGTGATAGCTATATGGTTTATTTGTTTGATAAAAGTAAAACTGTATATGAAGGGCC
ATTTGCTTCCAGAAGTTTATCTGATTGTGTAAATTATATTGTACAGGACAGCAAAATACAGCTTCCAATT
ATACAGCTGCGTAAAGTGTGGGCTGAAGCAGTGCACTATGTGTCTGGACTAAAAGAAGACTATAGCAGGC
TCTTTCAGGGACAAAGGGCAGCAATGTTAAGTCTTCTTAGATATAATGCTAACTTAACAAAAATGAAGAA
CACTTTGATCTCAGCATCACAACAACTGAAAGCTAAATTGGAGTTTTTTCACAAAAGCATTCAGCTTGAC
TTGGAGAGATACAGCGAGCAGATGACGTATGGGATATCTTCAGAAAAAATGCTAAAAGCATGGAAAGAAA
TGGAAGAAAAGGCCATCCACTATGCTGAGGTTGGTGTCATTGGATACCTGGAGGATCAGATTATGTCTTT
GCATGCTGAAATCATGGAGCTACAGAAGAGCCCCTATGGAAGACGTCAGGGAGACTTGATGGAATCTCTG
GAACAGCGTGCCATTGATCTATATAAGCAGTTAAAACACAGACCTTCAGATCACTCCTACAGTGACAGCA
CAGAGATGGTGAAAATCATTGTGCACACTGTGCAGAGTCAGGACCGTGTGCTCAAGGAGCTGTTTGGTCA
TTTGAGCAAGTTGTTGGGCTGTAAGCAGAAGATTATTGATCTACTCCCTAAGGTGGAAGTGGCCCTCAGT
AATATCAAAGAAGCTGACAATACTGTCATGTTCATGCAGGGAAAAAGGCAGAAAGAAATATGGCATCTCC
TTAAAATTGCCTGTACACAGAGTTCTGCCCGGTCCCTTGTAGGATCCAGTCTAGAAGGTGCAGTAACCCC
TCAGACATCAGCATGGCTGCCCCCGACTTCAGCAGAACATGATCATTCTCTGTCATGTGTGGTAACTCCT
CAAGATGGGGAGACTTCAGCACAAATGATAGAAGAAAATTTGAACTGCCTTGGCCATTTAAGCACTATTA
TTCATGAGGCAAATGAGGAACAGGGCAATAGTATGATGAATCTTGATTGGAGTTGGTTAACAGAA
